>Addgene plasmid #238346 | Ec holA(Y316A)-FLAG-pET(11a)(ACH-) | addgene full sequence | sequence record 472706 | Addgene NGS Result
CGAACGACCGAGCGCAGCGAGTCAGTGAGCGAGGAAGCGGAAGAGCGCCTGATGCGGTATTTTCTCCTTA
CGCATCTGTGCGGTATTTCACACCGCAATGGTGCACTCTCAGTACAATCTGCTCTGATGCCGCATAGTTA
AGCCAGTATACACTCCGCTATCGCTACGTGACTGGGTCATGGCTGCGCCCCGACACCCGCCAACACCCGC
TGACGCGCCCTGACGGGCTTGTCTGCTCCCGGCATCCGCTTACAGACAAGCTGTGACCGTCTCCGGGAGC
TGCATGTGTCAGAGGTTTTCACCGTCATCACCGAAACGCGCGAGGCAGCTGCGGTAAAGCTCATCAGCGT
GGTCGTGAAGCGATTCACAGATGTCTGCCTGTTCATCCGCGTCCAGCTCGTTGAGTTTCTCCAGAAGCGT
TAATGTCTGGCTTCTGATAAAGCGGGCCATGTTAAGGGCGGTTTTTTCCTGTTTGGTCACTGATGCCTCC
GTGTAAGGGGGATTTCTGTTCATGGGGGTAATGATACCGATGAAACGAGAGAGGATGCTCACGATACGGG
TTACTGATGATGAACATGCCCGGTTACTGGAACGTTGTGAGGGTAAACAACTGGCGGTATGGATGCGGCG
GGACCAGAGAAAAATCACTCAGGGTCAATGCCAGCGCTTCGTTAATACAGATGTAGGTGTTCCACAGGGT
AGCCAGCAGCATCCTGCGATGCAGATCCGGAACATAATGGTGCAGGGCGCTGACTTCCGCGTTTCCAGAC
TTTACGAAACACGGAAACCGAAGACCATTCATGTTGTTGCTCAGGTCGCAGACGTTTTGCAGCAGCAGTC
GCTTCACGTTCGCTCGCGTATCGGTGATTCATTCTGCTAACCAGTAAGGCAACCCCGCCAGCCTAGCCGG
GTCCTCAACGACAGGAGCACGATCATGCGCACCCGTGGCCAGGACCCAACGCTGCCCGAGATGCGCCGCG
TGCGGCTGCTGGAGATGGCGGACGCGATGGATATGTTCTGCCAAGGGTTGGTTTGCGCATTCACAGTTCT
CCGCAAGAATTGATTGGCTCCAATTCTTGGAGTGGTGAATCCGTTAGCGAGGTGCCGCCGGCTTCCATTC
AGGTCGAGGTGGCCCGGCTCCATGCACCGCGACGCAACGCGGGGAGGCAGACAAGGTATAGGGCGGCGCC
TACAATCCATGCCAACCCGTTCCATGTGCTCGCCGAGGCGGCATAAATCGCCGTGACGATCAGCGGTCCA
ATGATCGAAGTTAGGCTGGTAAGAGCCGCGAGCGATCCTTGAAGCTGTCCCTGATGGTCGTCATCTACCT
GCCTGGACAGCATGGCCTGCAACGCGGGCATCCCGATGCCGCCGGAAGCGAGAAGAATCATAATGGGGAA
GGCCATCCAGCCTCGCGTCGCGAACGCCAGCAAGACGTAGCCCAGCGCGTCGGCCGCCATGCCGGCGATA
ATGGCCTGCTTCTCGCCGAAACGTTTGGTGGCGGGACCAGTGACGAAGGCTTGAGCGAGGGCGTGCAAGA
TTCCGAATACCGCAAGCGACAGGCCGATCATCGTCGCGCTCCAGCGAAAGCGGTCCTCGCCGAAAATGAC
CCAGAGCGCTGCCGGCACCTGTCCTACGAGTTGCATGATAAAGAAGACAGTCATAAGTGCGGCGACGATA
GTCATGCCCCGCGCCCACCGGAAGGAGCTGACTGGGTTGAAGGCTCTCAAGGGCATCGGTCGAGATCCCG
GTGCCTAATGAGTGAGCTAACTTACATTAATTGCGTTGCGCTCACTGCCCGCTTTCCAGTCGGGAAACCT
GTCGTGCCAGCTGCATTAATGAATCGGCCAACGCGCGGGGAGAGGCGGTTTGCGTATTGGGCGCCAGGGT
GGTTTTTCTTTTCACCAGTGAGACGGGCAACAGCTGATTGCCCTTCACCGCCTGGCCCTGAGAGAGTTGC
AGCAAGCGGTCCACGCTGGTTTGCCCCAGCAGGCGAAAATCCTGTTTGATGGTGGTTAACGGCGGGATAT
AACATGAGCTGTCTTCGGTATCGTCGTATCCCACTACCGAGATATCCGCACCAACGCGCAGCCCGGACTC
GGTAATGGCGCGCATTGCGCCCAGCGCCATCTGATCGTTGGCAACCAGCATCGCAGTGGGAACGATGCCC
TCATTCAGCATTTGCATGGTTTGTTGAAAACCGGACATGGCACTCCAGTCGCCTTCCCGTTCCGCTATCG
GCTGAATTTGATTGCGAGTGAGATATTTATGCCAGCCAGCCAGACGCAGACGCGCCGAGACAGAACTTAA
TGGGCCCGCTAACAGCGCGATTTGCTGGTGACCCAATGCGACCAGATGCTCCACGCCCAGTCGCGTACCG
TCTTCATGGGAGAAAATAATACTGTTGATGGGTGTCTGGTCAGAGACATCAAGAAATAACGCCGGAACAT
TAGTGCAGGCAGCTTCCACAGCAATGGCATCCTGGTCATCCAGCGGATAGTTAATGATCAGCCCACTGAC
GCGTTGCGCGAGAAGATTGTGCACCGCCGCTTTACAGGCTTCGACGCCGCTTCGTTCTACCATCGACACC
ACCACGCTGGCACCCAGTTGATCGGCGCGAGATTTAATCGCCGCGACAATTTGCGACGGCGCGTGCAGGG
CCAGACTGGAGGTGGCAACGCCAATCAGCAACGACTGTTTGCCCGCCAGTTGTTGTGCCACGCGGTTGGG
AATGTAATTCAGCTCCGCCATCGCCGCTTCCACTTTTTCCCGCGTTTTCGCAGAAACGTGGCTGGCCTGG
TTCACCACGCGGGAAACGGTCTGATAAGAGACACCGGCATACTCTGCGACATCGTATAACGTTACTGGTT
TCACATTCACCACCCTGAATTGACTCTCTTCCGGGCGCTATCATGCCATACCGCGAAAGGTTTTGCGCCA
TTCGATGGTGTCCGGGATCTCGACGCTCTCCCTTATGCGACTCCTGCATTAGGAAGCAGCCCAGTAGTAG
GTTGAGGCCGTTGAGCACCGCCGCCGCAAGGAATGGTGCATGCAAGGAGATGGCGCCCAACAGTCCCCCG
GCCACGGGGCCTGCCACCATACCCACGCCGAAACAAGCGCTCATGAGCCCGAAGTGGCGAGCCCGATCTT
CCCCATCGGTGATGTCGGCGATATAGGCGCCAGCAACCGCACCTGTGGCGCCGGTGATGCCGGCCACGAT
GCGTCCGGCGTAGAGGATCGAGATCTCGATCCCGCGAAATTAATACGACTCACTATAGGGGAATTGTGAG
CGGATAACAATTCCCCTCTAGAAGGAGATATAAATATGATTCGGTTGTACCCGGAACAACTCCGCGCGCA
GCTCAATGAAGGGCTGCGCGCGGCGTATCTTTTACTTGGTAACGATCCTCTGTTATTGCAGGAAAGCCAG
GACGCTGTTCGTCAGGTAGCTGCGGCACAAGGATTCGAAGAACACCACACTTTTTCCATTGATCCCAACA
CTGACTGGAATGCGATCTTTTCGTTATGCCAGGCTATGAGTCTGTTTGCCAGTCGACAAACGCTATTGCT
GTTGTTACCAGAAAACGGACCGAATGCGGCGATCAATGAGCAACTTCTCACACTCACCGGACTTCTGCAT
GACGACCTGCTGTTGATCGTCCGCGGTAATAAATTAAGCAAAGCGCAAGAAAATGCCGCCTGGTTTACTG
CGCTTGCGAATCGCAGCGTGCAGGTGACCTGTCAGACACCGGAGCAGGCTCAGCTTCCCCGCTGGGTTGC
TGCGCGCGCAAAACAGCTCAACTTAGAACTGGATGACGCGGCAAATCAGGTGCTCTGCTACTGTTATGAA
GGTAACCTGCTGGCGCTGGCTCAGGCACTGGAGCGTTTATCGCTGCTCTGGCCAGACGGCAAATTGACAT
TACCGCGCGTTGAACAGGCGGTGAATGATGCCGCGCATTTCACCCCTTTTCATTGGGTTGATGCTTTGTT
GATGGGAAAAAGTAAGCGCGCATTGCATATTCTTCAGCAACTGCGTCTGGAAGGCAGCGAACCGGTTATT
TTGTTGCGCACATTACAACGTGAACTGTTGTTACTGGTTAACCTGAAACGCCAGTCTGCCCATACGCCAC
TGCGTGCGTTGTTTGATAAGCATCGGGTATGGCAGAACCGCCGGGGCATGATGGGCGAGGCGTTAAATCG
CTTAAGTCAGACGCAGTTACGTCAGGCCGTGCAACTCCTGACACGAACGGAACTCACCCTCAAACAAGAT
GCCGGTCAGTCAGTGTGGGCAGAGCTCGAGGGGTTATCTCTTCTGTTGTGCCATAAACCCCTGGCGGACG
TATTTATCGACGGTGACTACAAAGACCATGACGGTGATTATAAAGATCATGACATCGACTACAAGGATGA
CGATGACAAGTAGGGATCCGGCTGCTAACAAAGCCCGAAAGGAAGCTGAGTTGGCTGCTGCCACCGCTGA
GCAATAACTAGCATAACCCCTTGGGGCCTCTAAACGGGTCTTGAGGGGTTTTTTGCTGAAAGGAGGAACT
ATATCCGGATATCCCGCAAGAGGCCCGGCAGTACCGGCATAACCAAGCCTATGCCTACAGCATCCAGGGT
GACGGTGCCGAGGATGACGATGAGCGCATTGTTAGATTTCATACACGGTGCCTGACTGCGTTAGCAATTT
AACTGTGATAAACTACCGCATTAAAGCTGGTCGATGATAAGCTGTCAAACATGAGAATTCTTGAAGACGA
AAGGGCCTCGTGATACGCCTATTTTTATAGGTTAATGTCATGATAATAATGGTTTCTTAGCAGGTGGCAC
TTTTCGGGGAAATGTGCGCGGAACCCCTATTTGTTTATTTTTCTAAATACATTCAAATATGTATCCGCTC
ATGAGACAATAACCCTGATAAATGCTTCAATAATATTGAAAAAGGAAGAGTATGAGTATTCAACATTTCC
GTGTCGCCCTTATTCCCTTTTTTGCGGCATTTTGCCTTCCTGTTTTTGCTCACCCAGAAACGCTGGTGAA
AGTAAAAGATGCTGAAGATCAGTTGGGTGCACGAGTGGGTTACATCGAACTGGATCTCAACAGCGGTAAG
ATCCTTGAGAGTTTTCGCCCCGAAGAACGTTTTCCAATGATGAGCACTTTTAAAGTTCTGCTATGTGGCG
CGGTATTATCCCGTGTTGACGCCGGGCAAGAGCAACTCGGTCGCCGCATACACTATTCTCAGAATGACTT
GGTTGAGTACTCACCAGTCACAGAAAAGCATCTTACGGATGGCATGACAGTAAGAGAATTATGCAGTGCT
GCCATAACCATGAGTGATAACACTGCGGCCAACTTACTTCTGACAACGATCGGAGGACCGAAGGAGCTAA
CCGCTTTTTTGCACAACATGGGGGATCATGTAACTCGCCTTGATCGTTGGGAACCGGAGCTGAATGAAGC
CATACCAAACGACGAGCGTGACACCACGATGCCTGCAGCAATGGCAACAACGTTGCGCAAACTATTAACT
GGCGAACTACTTACTCTAGCTTCCCGGCAACAATTAATAGACTGGATGGAGGCGGATAAAGTTGCAGGAC
CACTTCTGCGCTCGGCCCTTCCGGCTGGCTGGTTTATTGCTGATAAATCTGGAGCCGGTGAGCGTGGGTC
TCGCGGTATCATTGCAGCACTGGGGCCAGATGGTAAGCCCTCCCGTATCGTAGTTATCTACACGACGGGG
AGTCAGGCAACTATGGATGAACGAAATAGACAGATCGCTGAGATAGGTGCCTCACTGATTAAGCATTGGT
AACTGTCAGACCAAGTTTACTCATATATACTTTAGATTGATTTAAAACTTCATTTTTAATTTAAAAGGAT
CTAGGTGAAGATCCTTTTTGATAATCTCATGACCAAAATCCCTTAACGTGAGTTTTCGTTCCACTGAGCG
TCAGACCCCGTAGAAAAGATCAAAGGATCTTCTTGAGATCCTTTTTTTCTGCGCGTAATCTGCTGCTTGC
AAACAAAAAAACCACCGCTACCAGCGGTGGTTTGTTTGCCGGATCAAGAGCTACCAACTCTTTTTCCGAA
GGTAACTGGCTTCAGCAGAGCGCAGATACCAAATACTGTCCTTCTAGTGTAGCCGTAGTTAGGCCACCAC
TTCAAGAACTCTGTAGCACCGCCTACATACCTCGCTCTGCTAATCCTGTTACCAGTGGCTGCTGCCAGTG
GCGATAAGTCGTGTCTTACCGGGTTGGACTCAAGACGATAGTTACCGGATAAGGCGCAGCGGTCGGGCTG
AACGGGGGGTTCGTGCACACAGCCCAGCTTGGAGCGAACGACCTACACCGAACTGAGATACCTACAGCGT
GAGCTATGAGAAAGCGCCACGCTTCCCGAAGGGAGAAAGGCGGACAGGTATCCGGTAAGCGGCAGGGTCG
GAACAGGAGAGCGCACGAGGGAGCTTCCAGGGGGAAACGCCTGGTATCTTTATAGTCCTGTCGGGTTTCG
CCACCTCTGACTTGAGCGTCGATTTTTGTGATGCTCGTCAGGGGGGCGGAGCCTATGGAAAAACGCCAGC
AACGCGGCCTTTTTACGGTTCCTGGCCTTTTGCTGGCCTTTTGCTCACATGTTCTTTCCTGCGTTATCCC
CTGATTCTGTGGATAACCGTATTACCGCCTTTGAGTGAGCTGATACCGCTCGCCGCAGC
Features (pLannotate 1.2.2; 19 found; start..end, strand, type, name):
      1..43      +  rep_origin     RSF ori (fragment): Plasmids containing the RSF 1030 origin of replication can be propagated in E. coli cells that contain additional plasmids with compatible origins.
     48..187     -  misc_feature   bom: basis of mobility region from pBR322
    289..480     -  CDS            rop: Rop protein, which maintains plasmids at low copy number; rop
    497..877     +  CDS            YPB1_ECOLX: Protein predicted: Swiss-Prot protein existence level 4. From Escherichia coli.
   1119..1743    -  CDS            TcR (fragment): tetracycline efflux protein; tet; confers resistance to tetracycline
   1758..1779    -  protein_bind   CAP binding site: CAP binding activates transcription in the presence of cAMP. E. coli catabolite activator protein
   1792..2874    -  CDS            lacI: lac repressor; lacI; The lac repressor binds to the lac operator to inhibit transcription in E. coli. This inhibition can be relieved by adding lactose or isopropyl-β-D-thiogalactopyranoside (IPTG).
   2875..2952    -  promoter       lacI promoter: lacI
   2960..3239    -  CDS            TcR (fragment): tetracycline efflux protein; tet; confers resistance to tetracycline
   3261..3279    +  promoter       T7 promoter: promoter for bacteriophage T7 RNA polymerase
   3280..3304    +  protein_bind   lac operator: The lac repressor binds to the lac operator to inhibit transcription in E. coli. This inhibition can be relieved by adding lactose or isopropyl-β-D-thiogalactopyranoside (IPTG). lac repressor encoded by lacI
   3326..4354    +  CDS            holA: HOLA_ECOLI - Experimental evidence at protein level: Swiss-Prot protein existence level 1. Part of the beta sliding clamp loading complex, which hydrolyzes ATP to load the beta clamp onto primed DNA to form the DNA replication pre-initiation complex (PubMed:2040637). DNA polymerase III is a complex, multichain enzyme responsible for most of the replicative synthesis in bacteria. This DNA polymerase also exhibits 3'-5' exonuclease activity. The delta subunit is the wrench that will open the beta subunit dimer, which has been modeled to leave a gap large enough for ssDNA to pass through (PubMed:
   4355..4420    +  CDS            3xFLAG: three tandem FLAG® epitope tags, followed by an enterokinase cleavage site
   4431..4480    +  CDS            SET1 (fragment): solubility-enhancement tag derived from T7 phage gene 10B
   4488..4535    +  terminator     T7 terminator: transcription terminator for bacteriophage T7 RNA polymerase
   4558..4662    -  CDS            TcR (fragment): tetracycline efflux protein; tet; confers resistance to tetracycline
   4847..4951    +  promoter       AmpR promoter: bla
   4952..5812    +  CDS            AmpR: β-lactamase; bla; confers resistance to ampicillin, carbenicillin, and related antibiotics
   5983..6571    +  rep_origin     ori: high-copy-number ColE1/pMB1/pBR322/pUC origin of replication
