[The description below was written by a language model from this plasmid's Addgene catalogue record and pLannotate feature annotations shown in this document.]
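Description:
Ec holA(Y316A)-FLAG-pET(11a)(ACH-) is a bacterial expression plasmid built on the pET(11a) backbone for over-producing a mutant form of the E. coli DNA polymerase III delta subunit in E. coli. The sequenced plasmid is 6,709 nt. It carries the pBR322-type (ColE1/pMB1) origin together with the bom mobility region and the rop gene, whose product keeps copy number low, consistent with the catalogue's low-copy designation. Selection is by ampicillin through the bla (AmpR) gene and its own promoter. Several short annotated tetracycline-resistance fragments are non-functional remnants of the pBR322 ancestry, and the brief "RSF ori" hit at the start of the record is only a fragment, most likely reflecting homology to the main origin.

The expression cassette is the standard T7lac arrangement: a T7 promoter immediately followed by a lac operator drives the holA open reading frame, and a plasmid-borne lacI gene with its own promoter supplies repressor. Transcription therefore depends on a host that provides T7 RNA polymerase and is induced with IPTG or lactose. The holA coding sequence carries the Y316A substitution and is fused in frame at its C-terminus to a 3xFLAG epitope for detection or affinity capture. A short fragment annotated as T7 gene 10-derived sequence and then the T7 terminator follow the tag. Delta is the clamp-loader subunit that acts as the "wrench" opening the beta sliding clamp dimer. The record does not state the functional consequence of Y316A, nor the restriction sites used for cloning.
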