Addgene plasmid #238346: Ec holA(Y316A)-FLAG-pET(11a)(ACH-)
Purpose: over-expresses C-terminal FLAG tagged E. coli delta (Y316A) in E. coli
Depositing lab: Michael O'Donnell. Depositing organization: Rockefeller University.
Backbone
  Vector backbone: pET(11a)
  Vector type: Bacterial Expression
Growth in bacteria
  Bacterial resistance: Ampicillin, 100 μg/mL
  Growth temperature: 37°C
  Growth strain: DH5alpha
  Copy number: Low Copy
Gene/Insert
  Gene/Insert name: C-terminal FLAG tagged E. coli delta (Y316A)
  Species: E. coli
  Mutation: Y316A
  Entrez Gene: holA (a.k.a. b0640, ECK0633)
  Tag / fusion protein: 3X FLAG (C terminal on backbone)
  Cloning method: Restriction Enzyme; 5′ cloning site Unknown (unknown if destroyed)
Terms and licenses: Academic/Nonprofit Terms; Industry Terms: Not Available to Industry
How to cite: Ec holA(Y316A)-FLAG-pET(11a)(ACH-) was a gift from Michael O'Donnell (Addgene plasmid # 238346 ; http://n2t.net/addgene:238346 ; RRID:Addgene_238346)
